>Addgene plasmid #143570 | TFORF2137 | addgene full sequence | sequence record 400380 | Addgene NGS Result
TTAATGTAGTCTTATGCAATACTCTTGTAGTCTTGCAACATGGTAACGATGAGTTAGCAACATGCCTTAC
AAGGAGAGAAAAAGCACCGTGCATGCCGATTGGTGGAAGTAAGGTGGTACGATCGTGCCTTATTAGGAAG
GCAACAGACGGGTCTGACATGGATTGGACGAACCACTGAATTGCCGCATTGCAGAGATATTGTATTTAAG
TGCCTAGCTCGATACATAAACGGGTCTCTCTGGTTAGACCAGATCTGAGCCTGGGAGCTCTCTGGCTAAC
TAGGGAACCCACTGCTTAAGCCTCAATAAAGCTTGCCTTGAGTGCTTCAAGTAGTGTGTGCCCGTCTGTT
GTGTGACTCTGGTAACTAGAGATCCCTCAGACCCTTTTAGTCAGTGTGGAAAATCTCTAGCAGTGGCGCC
CGAACAGGGACTTGAAAGCGAAAGGGAAACCAGAGGAGCTCTCTCGACGCAGGACTCGGCTTGCTGAAGC
GCGCACGGCAAGAGGCGAGGGGCGGCGACTGGTGAGTACGCCAAAAATTTTGACTAGCGGAGGCTAGAAG
GAGAGAGATGGGTGCGAGAGCGTCAGTATTAAGCGGGGGAGAATTAGATCGCGATGGGAAAAAATTCGGT
TAAGGCCAGGGGGAAAGAAAAAATATAAATTAAAACATATAGTATGGGCAAGCAGGGAGCTAGAACGATT
CGCAGTTAATCCTGGCCTGTTAGAAACATCAGAAGGCTGTAGACAAATACTGGGACAGCTACAACCATCC
CTTCAGACAGGATCAGAAGAACTTAGATCATTATATAATACAGTAGCAACCCTCTATTGTGTGCATCAAA
GGATAGAGATAAAAGACACCAAGGAAGCTTTAGACAAGATAGAGGAAGAGCAAAACAAAAGTAAGACCAC
CGCACAGCAAGCGGCCGCTGATCTTCAGACCTGGAGGAGGAGATATGAGGGACAATTGGAGAAGTGAATT
ATATAAATATAAAGTAGTAAAAATTGAACCATTAGGAGTAGCACCCACCAAGGCAAAGAGAAGAGTGGTG
CAGAGAGAAAAAAGAGCAGTGGGAATAGGAGCTTTGTTCCTTGGGTTCTTGGGAGCAGCAGGAAGCACTA
TGGGCGCAGCGTCAATGACGCTGACGGTACAGGCCAGACAATTATTGTCTGGTATAGTGCAGCAGCAGAA
CAATTTGCTGAGGGCTATTGAGGCGCAACAGCATCTGTTGCAACTCACAGTCTGGGGCATCAAGCAGCTC
CAGGCAAGAATCCTGGCTGTGGAAAGATACCTAAAGGATCAACAGCTCCTGGGGATTTGGGGTTGCTCTG
GAAAACTCATTTGCACCACTGCTGTGCCTTGGAATGCTAGTTGGAGTAATAAATCTCTGGAACAGATTTG
GAATCACACGACCTGGATGGAGTGGGACAGAGAAATTAACAATTACACAAGCTTAATACACTCCTTAATT
GAAGAATCGCAAAACCAGCAAGAAAAGAATGAACAAGAATTATTGGAATTAGATAAATGGGCAAGTTTGT
GGAATTGGTTTAACATAACAAATTGGCTGTGGTATATAAAATTATTCATAATGATAGTAGGAGGCTTGGT
AGGTTTAAGAATAGTTTTTGCTGTACTTTCTATAGTGAATAGAGTTAGGCAGGGATATTCACCATTATCG
TTTCAGACCCACCTCCCAACCCCGAGGGGACCCATGCATTGCATCTCAATTAGTCAGCAACCAGGTGTGG
AAAGTCCCCAGGCTCCCCAGCAGGCAGAAGTATGCAAAGCATGCGTCTCAATTAGTCAGCAACCATAGTC
CCGCCCCTAACTCCGCCCATCCCGCCCCTAACTCCGCCCAGTTCCGCCCATTCTCCGCCCCATGGCTGAC
TAATTTTTTTTATTTATGCAGAGGCCGAGGCCGCCTCGGCCTCTGAGCTATTCCAGAAGTAGTGAGGAGG
CTTTTTTGGAGGCCTAGGCTTTTGCAAAAAGCTTTCTAGAGGTACCACCGGAGCTTACCATGACCGAGTA
CAAGCCCACGGTGCGCCTCGCCACCCGCGACGACGTCCCCAGGGCCGTACGCACCCTCGCCGCCGCGTTC
GCCGACTACCCCGCCACGCGCCACACCGTCGATCCGGACCGCCACATCGAGCGGGTCACCGAGCTGCAAG
AACTCTTCCTCACGCGCGTCGGGCTCGACATCGGCAAGGTGTGGGTCGCGGACGACGGCGCCGCCGTGGC
GGTCTGGACCACGCCGGAGAGCGTCGAAGCGGGGGCGGTGTTCGCCGAGATCGGCCCGCGCATGGCCGAG
TTGAGCGGTTCCCGGCTGGCCGCGCAGCAACAGATGGAAGGCCTCCTGGCGCCGCACCGGCCCAAGGAGC
CCGCGTGGTTCCTGGCCACCGTCGGCGTCTCGCCCGACCACCAGGGCAAGGGTCTGGGCAGCGCCGTCGT
GCTCCCCGGAGTGGAGGCGGCCGAGCGCGCCGGGGTGCCCGCCTTCCTGGAGACCTCCGCGCCCCGCAAC
CTCCCCTTCTACGAGCGGCTCGGCTTCACCGTCACCGCCGACGTCGAGGTGCCCGAAGGACCGCGCACCT
GGTGCATGACCCGCAAGCCCGGTGCCAGTTAACGAATTCTAGATCTTGAGACAAATGGCAGTATTCATCC
ACAATTTTAAAAGAAAAGGGGGGATTGGGGGGTACAGTGCAGGGGAAAGAATAGTAGACATAATAGCAAC
AGACATACAAACTAAAGAATTACAAAAACAAATTACAAAAATTCAAAATTTTCGGGTTTATTACAGGGAC
AGCAGAGATCCACTTTGGCGCCGGCTCGAGGCCTGCAGGTGCAAAGATGGATAAAGTTTTAAACAGAGAG
GAATCTTTGCAGCTAATGGACCTTCTAGGTCTTGAAAGGAGTGGGAATTGGCTCCGGTGCCCGTCAGTGG
GCAGAGCGCACATCGCCCACAGTCCCCGAGAAGTTGGGGGGAGGGGTCGGCAATTGAACCGGTGCCTAGA
GAAGGTGGCGCGGGGTAAACTGGGAAAGTGATGTCGTGTACTGGCTCCGCCTTTTTCCCGAGGGTGGGGG
AGAACCGTATATAAGTGCAGTAGTCGCCGTGAACGTTCTTTTTCGCAACGGGTTTGCCGCCAGAACACAG
GTAAGTGCCGTGTGTGGTTCCCGCGGGCCTGGCCTCTTTACGGGTTATGGCCCTTGCGTGCCTTGAATTA
CTTCCACCTGGCTGCAGTACGTGATTCTTGATCCCGAGCTTCGGGTTGGAAGTGGGTGGGAGAGTTCGAG
GCCTTGCGCTTAAGGAGCCCCTTCGCCTCGTGCTTGAGTTGAGGCCTGGCCTGGGCGCTGGGGCCGCCGC
GTGCGAATCTGGTGGCACCTTCGCGCCTGTCTCGCTGCTTTCGATAAGTCTCTAGCCATTTAAAATTTTT
GATGACCTGCTGCGACGCTTTTTTTCTGGCAAGATAGTCTTGTAAATGCGGGCCAAGATCTGCACACTGG
TATTTCGGTTTTTGGGGCCGCGGGCGGCGACGGGGCCCGTGCGTCCCAGCGCACATGTTCGGCGAGGCGG
GGCCTGCGAGCGCGGCCACCGAGAATCGGACGGGGGTAGTCTCAAGCTGGCCGGCCTGCTCTGGTGCCTG
GCCTCGCGCCGCCGTGTATCGCCCCGCCCTGGGCGGCAAGGCTGGCCCGGTCGGCACCAGTTGCGTGAGC
GGAAAGATGGCCGCTTCCCGGCCCTGCTGCAGGGAGCTCAAAATGGAGGACGCGGCGCTCGGGAGAGCGG
GCGGGTGAGTCACCCACACAAAGGAAAAGGGCCTTTCCGTCCTCAGCCGTCGCTTCATGTGACTCCACGG
AGTACCGGGCGCCGTCCAGGCACCTCGATTAGTTCTCGAGCTTTTGGAGTACGTCGTCTTTAGGTTGGGG
GGAGGGGTTTTATGCGATGGAGTTTCCCCACACTGAGTGGGTGGAGACTGAAGTTAGGCCAGCTTGGCAC
TTGATGTAATTCTCCTTGGAATTTGCCCTTTTTGAGTTTGGATCTTGGTTCATTCTCAAGCCTCAGACAG
TGGTTCAAAGTTTTTTTCTTCCATTTCAGGTGTCGTGAGGCTAGCACCGCCACCATGGTCCGGAAAAAGA
ACCCCCCTCTGAGAAACGTTGCAAGTGAAGGCGAGGGCCAGATCCTGGAGCCTATAGGTACAGAAAGCAA
GGTATCTGGAAAGAACAAAGAATTTTCTGCAGATCAGATGTCAGAAAATACGGATCAGAGTGATGCTGCA
GAACTAAATCATAAGGAGGAACATAGCTTGCATGTTCAAGATCCATCTTCTAGCAGTAAGAAGGACTTGA
AAAGCGCAGTTCTGAGTGAGAAGGCTGGCTTCAATTATGAAAGCCCCAGTAAGGGAGGAAACTTTCCCTC
CTTTCCGCATGATGAGGTGACAGACAGAAATATGTTGGCTTTCTCATCTCCAGCTGCTGGGGGAGTCTGT
GAGCCCTTGAAGTCTCCGCAAAGAGCAGAGGCAGATGACCCTCAAGATATGGCCTGCACCCCCTCAGGGG
ACTCACTGGAGACAAAGGAAGATCAGAAGATGTCACCAAAGGCTACAGAGGAAACAGGGCAAGCACAGAG
TGGTCAAGCCAATTGTCAAGGTTTGAGCCCAGTTTCAGTGGCCTCAAAAAACCCACAAGTGCCTTCAGAT
GGGGGTGTAAGACTGAATAAATCCAAAACTGACTTACTGGTGAATGACAACCCAGACCCGGCACCTCTGT
CTCCAGAGCTTCAGGACTTTAAATGCAATATCTGTGGATATGGTTACTACGGCAACGACCCCACAGATCT
GATTAAGCACTTCCGAAAGTATCACTTAGGACTGCATAACCGCACCAGGCAAGATGCTGAGCTGGACAGC
AAAATCTTGGCCCTTCATAACATGGTGCAGTTCAGCCATTCCAAAGACTTCCAGAAGGTCAACCGTTCTG
TGTTTTCTGGTGTGCTGCAGGACATCAATTCTTCAAGGCCTGTTTTACTAAATGGGACCTATGATGTGCA
GGTGACTTCAGGTGGAACATTCATTGGCATTGGACGGAAAACACCAGATTGCCAAGGGAACACCAAGTAT
TTCCGCTGTAAATTCTGCAATTTCACTTATATGGGCAACTCATCCACCGAATTAGAACAACATTTTCTTC
AGACTCACCCAAACAAAATAAAAGCTTCTCTCCCCTCCTCTGAGGTTGCAAAACCTTCAGAGAAAAACTC
TAACAAGTCCATCCCTGCACTTCAATCCAGTGATTCTGGAGACTTGGGAAAATGGCAGGACAAGATAACA
GTCAAAGCAGGAGATGACACTCCTGTTGGGTACTCAGTGCCCATAAAGCCCCTCGATTCCTCTAGACAAA
ATGGTACAGAGGCCACCAGTTACTACTGGTGTAAATTTTGTAGTTTCAGCTGTGAGTCATCTAGCTCACT
TAAACTGCTAGAACATTATGGCAAGCAGCACGGAGCAGTGCAGTCAGGCGGCCTTAATCCAGAGTTAAAT
GATAAGCTTTCCAGGGGCTCTGTCATTAATCAGAATGATCTAGCCAAAAGTTCAGAAGGAGAGACAATGA
CCAAGACAGACAAGAGCTCGAGTGGGGCTAAAAAGAAGGACTTCTCCAGCAAGGGAGCCGAGGATAATAT
GGTAACGAGCTATAATTGTCAGTTCTGTGACTTCCGATATTCCAAAAGCCATGGCCCTGATGTAATTGTA
GTGGGGCCACTTCTCCGTCATTATCAACAGCTCCATAACATTCACAAGTGTACCATTAAACACTGTCCAT
TCTGTCCCAGAGGACTTTGCAGCCCAGAAAAGCACCTTGGAGAAATTACTTATCCGTTTGCTTGTAGAAA
AAGTAATTGTTCCCACTGTGCACTCTTGCTTCTGCACTTGTCTCCTGGGGCGGCTGGAAGCTCGCGAGTC
AAACATCAGTGCCATCAGTGTTCATTCACCACCCCTGACGTAGATGTACTCCTCTTTCACTATGAAAGTG
TGCATGAGTCCCAAGCATCGGATGTCAAACAAGAAGCAAATCACCTGCAAGGATCGGATGGGCAGCAGTC
TGTCAAGGAAAGCAAAGAACACTCATGTACCAAATGTGATTTTATTACCCAAGTGGAAGAAGAGATTTCC
CGACACTACAGGAGAGCACACAGCTGCTACAAATGCCGTCAGTGCAGTTTTACAGCTGCCGATACTCAGT
CACTACTGGAGCACTTCAACACTGTTCACTGCCAGGAACAGGACATCACTACAGCCAACGGCGAAGAGGA
CGGTCATGCCATATCCACCATCAAAGAGGAGCCCAAAATTGACTTCAGGGTCTACAATCTGCTAACTCCA
GACTCTAAAATGGGAGAGCCAGTTTCTGAGAGTGTGGTGAAGAGAGAGAAGCTGGAAGAGAAGGACGGGC
TCAAAGAGAAAGTTTGGACCGAGAGTTCCAGTGATGACCTTCGCAATGTGACTTGGAGAGGGGCAGACAT
CCTGCGGGGGAGTCCGTCATACACCCAAGCAAGCCTGGGGCTGCTGACGCCTGTGTCTGGCACCCAAGAG
CAGACAAAGACTCTAAGGGATAGTCCCAATGTGGAGGCCGCCCATCTGGCGCGACCTATTTATGGCTTGG
CTGTGGAAACCAAGGGATTCCTGCAGGGGGCGCCAGCTGGCGGAGAGAAGTCTGGGGCCCTCCCCCAGCA
GTATCCTGCATCGGGAGAAAACAAGTCCAAGGATGAATCCCAGTCCCTGTTACGGAGGCGTAGAGGCTCC
GGTGTTTTTTGTGCCAATTGCCTGACCACAAAGACCTCTCTCTGGCGAAAGAATGCAAATGGCGGATATG
TATGCAACGCGTGTGGCCTCTACCAGAAGCTTCACTCGACTCCCAGGCCTTTAAACATCATTAAACAAAA
CAACGGTGAGCAGATTATTAGGAGGAGAACAAGAAAGCGCCTTAACCCAGAGGCACTTCAGGCTGAGCAG
CTCAACAAACAGCAGAGGGGCAGCAATGAGGAGCAAGTCAATGGAAGCCCGTTAGAGAGGAGGTCAGAAG
ATCATCTAACTGAAAGTCACCAGAGAGAAATTCCACTCCCCAGCCTAAGTAAATACGAAGCCCAGGGTTC
ATTGACTAAAAGCCATTCTGCTCAGCAGCCAGTCCTGGTCAGCCAAACTCTGGATATTCACAAAAGGATG
CAACCTTTGCACATTCAGATAAAAAGTCCTCAGGAAAGTACTGGAGATCCAGGAAATAGTTCATCCGTAT
CTGAAGGGAAAGGAAGTTCTGAGAGAGGCAGTCCTATAGAAAAGTACATGAGACCTGCGAAACACCCAAA
TTATTCACCACCAGGCAGCCCTATTGAAAAGTACCAGTACCCACTTTTTGGACTTCCCTTTGTACATAAT
GACTTCCAGAGTGAAGCTGATTGGCTGCGGTTCTGGAGTAAATATAAGCTCTCCGTTCCTGGGAATCCGC
ACTACTTGAGTCACGTGCCTGGCCTACCAAATCCTTGCCAAAACTATGTGCCTTATCCCACCTTCAATCT
GCCTCCTCATTTTTCAGCTGTTGGATCAGACAATGACATTCCTCTAGATTTGGCGATCAAGCATTCCAGA
CCTGGGCCAACTGCAAACGGTGCCTCCAAGGAGAAAACGAAGGCACCACCAAATGTAAAAAATGAAGGTC
CCTTGAATGTAGTAAAAACAGAGAAAGTTGATAGAAGTACTCAAGATGAACTTTCAACAAAATGTGTGCA
CTGTGGCATTGTCTTTCTGGATGAAGTGATGTATGCTTTGCATATGAGTTGCCATGGTGACAGTGGACCT
TTCCAGTGCAGCATATGCCAGCATCTTTGCACGGACAAATATGACTTCACAACACATATCCAGAGGGGCC
TGCATAGGAACAATGCACAAGTGGAAAAAAATGGAAAACCTAAAGAGTAGTAATGAACTAGTCCGTAACT
TGAAAGTATTTCGATTTCTTGGCTTTATATATCTTGTGGAAAGGACGAGGGATCTGTGTTGCTGTACAGA
GAACGCGTTAAGTCGACAATCAACCTCTGGATTACAAAATTTGTGAAAGATTGACTGGTATTCTTAACTA
TGTTGCTCCTTTTACGCTATGTGGATACGCTGCTTTAATGCCTTTGTATCATGCTATTGCTTCCCGTATG
GCTTTCATTTTCTCCTCCTTGTATAAATCCTGGTTGCTGTCTCTTTATGAGGAGTTGTGGCCCGTTGTCA
GGCAACGTGGCGTGGTGTGCACTGTGTTTGCTGACGCAACCCCCACTGGTTGGGGCATTGCCACCACCTG
TCAGCTCCTTTCCGGGACTTTCGCTTTCCCCCTCCCTATTGCCACGGCGGAACTCATCGCCGCCTGCCTT
GCCCGCTGCTGGACAGGGGCTCGGCTGTTGGGCACTGACAATTCCGTGGTGTTGTCGGGGAAATCATCGT
CCTTTCCTTGGCTGCTCGCCTGTGTTGCCACCTGGATTCTGCGCGGGACGTCCTTCTGCTACGTCCCTTC
GGCCCTCAATCCAGCGGACCTTCCTTCCCGCGGCCTGCTGCCGGCTCTGCGGCCTCTTCCGCGTCTTCGC
CTTCGCCCTCAGACGAGTCGGATCTCCCTTTGGGCCGCCTCCCCGCGTCGACTTTAAGACCAATGACTTA
CAAGGCAGCTGTAGATCTTAGCCACTTTTTAAAAGAAAAGGGGGGACTGGAAGGGCTAATTCACTCCCAA
CGAAGACAAGATCTGCTTTTTGCTTGTACTGGGTCTCTCTGGTTAGACCAGATCTGAGCCTGGGAGCTCT
CTGGCTAACTAGGGAACCCACTGCTTAAGCCTCAATAAAGCTTGCCTTGAGTGCTTCAAGTAGTGTGTGC
CCGTCTGTTGTGTGACTCTGGTAACTAGAGATCCCTCAGACCCTTTTAGTCAGTGTGGAAAATCTCTAGC
AGTACGTATAGTAGTTCATGTCATCTTATTATTCAGTATTTATAACTTGCAAAGAAATGAATATCAGAGA
GTGAGAGGAACTTGTTTATTGCAGCTTATAATGGTTACAAATAAAGCAATAGCATCACAAATTTCACAAA
TAAAGCATTTTTTTCACTGCATTCTAGTTGTGGTTTGTCCAAACTCATCAATGTATCTTATCATGTCTGG
CTCTAGCTATCCCGCCCCTAACTCCGCCCATCCCGCCCCTAACTCCGCCCAGTTCCGCCCATTCTCCGCC
CCATGGCTGACTAATTTTTTTTATTTATGCAGAGGCCGAGGCCGCCTCGGCCTCTGAGCTATTCCAGAAG
TAGTGAGGAGGCTTTTTTGGAGGCCTAGGGACGTACCCAATTCGCCCTATAGTGAGTCGTATTACGCGCG
CTCACTGGCCGTCGTTTTACAACGTCGTGACTGGGAAAACCCTGGCGTTACCCAACTTAATCGCCTTGCA
GCACATCCCCCTTTCGCCAGCTGGCGTAATAGCGAAGAGGCCCGCACCGATCGCCCTTCCCAACAGTTGC
GCAGCCTGAATGGCGAATGGG
[124 nt withheld, positions 9542-9665]
C
[91 nt withheld, positions 9667-9757]
A
[49 nt withheld, positions 9759-9807]
CCTTTGACGTTGGAGTCCACGTTCTTT
[37 nt withheld, positions 9835-9871]
ACCCTATCTCGGTCTATTCTTTTGATTTATAAGGGATTTTGCCGATTTCGGCCTATTGGTTAAAAAATGA
GCTGATTTAACAAAAATTTAACGCGAATTTTAACAAAATATTAACGCTTACAATTTAGGTGGCACTTTTC
GGGGAAATGTGCGCGGAACCCCTATTTGTTTATTTTTCTAAATACATTCAAATATGTATCCGCTCATGAG
ACAATAACCCTGATAAATGCTTCAATAATATTGAAAAAGGAAGAGTATGAGTATTCAACATTTCCGTGTC
GCCCTTATTCCCTTTTTTGCGGCATTTTGCCTTCCTGTTTTTGCTCACCCAGAAACGCTGGTGAAAGTAA
AAGATGCTGAAGATCAGTTGGGTGCACGAGTGGGTTACATCGAACTGGATCTCAACAGCGGTAAGATCCT
TGAGAGTTTTCGCCCCGAAGAACGTTTTCCAATGATGAGCACTTTTAAAGTTCTGCTATGTGGCGCGGTA
TTATCCCGTATTGACGCCGGGCAAGAGCAACTCGGTCGCCGCATACACTATTCTCAGAATGACTTGGTTG
AGTACTCACCAGTCACAGAAAAGCATCTTACGGATGGCATGACAGTAAGAGAATTATGCAGTGCTGCCAT
AACCATGAGTGATAACACTGCGGCCAACTTACTTCTGACAACGATCGGAGGACCGAAGGAGCTAACCGCT
TTTTTGCACAACATGGGGGATCATGTAACTCGCCTTGATCGTTGGGAACCGGAGCTGAATGAAGCCATAC
CAAACGACGAGCGTGACACCACGATGCCTGTAGCAATGGCAACAACGTTGCGCAAACTATTAACTGGCGA
ACTACTTACTCTAGCTTCCCGGCAACAATTAATAGACTGGATGGAGGCGGATAAAGTTGCAGGACCACTT
CTGCGCTCGGCCCTTCCGGCTGGCTGGTTTATTGCTGATAAATCTGGAGCCGGTGAGCGTGGGTCTCGCG
GTATCATTGCAGCACTGGGGCCAGATGGTAAGCCCTCCCGTATCGTAGTTATCTACACGACGGGGAGTCA
GGCAACTATGGATGAACGAAATAGACAGATCGCTGAGATAGGTGCCTCACTGATTAAGCATTGGTAACTG
TCAGACCAAGTTTACTCATATATACTTTAGATTGATTTAAAACTTCATTTTTAATTTAAAAGGATCTAGG
TGAAGATCCTTTTTGATAATCTCATGACCAAAATCCCTTAACGTGAGTTTTCGTTCCACTGAGCGTCAGA
CCCCGTAGAAAAGATCAAAGGATCTTCTTGAGATCCTTTTTTTCTGCGCGTAATCTGCTGCTTGCAAACA
AAAAAACCACCGCTACCAGCGGTGGTTTGTTTGCCGGATCAAGAGCTACCAACTCTTTTTCCGAAGGTAA
CTGGCTTCAGCAGAGCGCAGATACCAAATACTGTTCTTCTAGTGTAGCCGTAGTTAGGCCACCACTTCAA
GAACTCTGTAGCACCGCCTACATACCTCGCTCTGCTAATCCTGTTACCAGTGGCTGCTGCCAGTGGCGAT
AAGTCGTGTCTTACCGGGTTGGACTCAAGACGATAGTTACCGGATAAGGCGCAGCGGTCGGGCTGAACGG
GGGGTTCGTGCACACAGCCCAGCTTGGAGCGAACGACCTACACCGAACTGAGATACCTACAGCGTGAGCT
ATGAGAAAGCGCCACGCTTCCCGAAGGGAGAAAGGCGGACAGGTATCCGGTAAGCGGCAGGGTCGGAACA
GGAGAGCGCACGAGGGAGCTTCCAGGGGGAAACGCCTGGTATCTTTATAGTCCTGTCGGGTTTCGCCACC
TCTGACTTGAGCGTCGATTTTTGTGATGCTCGTCAGGGGGGCGGAGCCTATGGAAAAACGCCAGCAACGC
GGCCTTTTTACGGTTCCTGGCCTTTTGCTGGCCTTTTGCTCACATGTTCTTTCCTGCGTTATCCCCTGAT
TCTGTGGATAACCGTATTACCGCCTTTGAGTGAGCTGATACCGCTCGCCGCAGCCGAACGACCGAGCGCA
GCGAGTCAGTGAGCGAGGAAGCGGAAGAGCGCCCAATACGCAAACCGCCTCTCCCCGCGCGTTGGCCGAT
TCATTAATGCAGCTGGCACGACAGGTTTCCCGACTGGAAAGCGGGCAGTGAGCGCAACGCAATTAATGTG
AGTTAGCTCACTCATTAGGCACCCCAGGCTTTACACTTTATGCTTCCGGCTCGTATGTTGTGTGGAATTG
TGAGCGGATAACAATTTCACACAGGAAACAGCTATGACCATGATTACGCCAAGCGCGCAATTAACCCTCA
CTAAAGGGAACAAAAGCTGGAGCTGCAAGC
Features (pLannotate 1.2.2; 31 found; start..end, strand, type, name):
      5..231     +  promoter       RSV promoter: Rous sarcoma virus enhancer/promoter
    232..412     +  LTR            5' LTR (truncated): truncated 5' long terminal repeat (LTR) from HIV-1
    459..584     +  misc_feature   HIV-1 Ψ: packaging signal of human immunodeficiency virus type 1
    568..931     +  CDS            HIV-1 gag (fragment): gag protein from human immunodeficiency virus 1; gag
   1077..1310    +  misc_feature   RRE: The Rev response element (RRE) of HIV-1 allows for Rev-dependent mRNA export from the nucleus to the cytoplasm.
   1687..1713    +  CDS            Rev (fragment): human immunodeficiency virus 1 (HIV-1) Rev protein; rev; enhances nuclear export of unspliced and incompletely spliced viral mRNAs
   1720..1743    +  promoter       SV40 promoter (fragment): SV40 early promoter
   1744..1815    +  promoter       SV40 promoter (fragment): SV40 enhancer and early promoter
   1839..1974    +  rep_origin     SV40 ori: SV40 origin of replication
   2020..2616    +  CDS            PuroR (fragment): puromycin N-acetyltransferase; pac from Streptomyces; confers resistance to puromycin
   2665..2782    +  misc_feature   cPPT/CTS: central polypurine tract and central termination sequence of HIV-1
   2847..2913    +  CDS            small t antigen (fragment): SV40 (simian virus 40) small t antigen
   2920..4098    +  promoter       EF-1α promoter: strong constitutive promoter for human elongation factor EF-1α
   4115..7957    +  CDS            TRPS1: TRPS1_HUMAN - Experimental evidence at protein level: Swiss-Prot protein existence level 1. Transcriptional repressor. Binds specifically to GATA sequences and represses expression of GATA-regulated genes at selected sites and stages in vertebrate development. Regulates chondrocyte proliferation and differentiation. Executes multiple functions in proliferating chondrocytes, expanding the region of distal chondrocytes, activating proliferation in columnar cells and supporting the differentiation of columnar into hypertrophic chondrocytes. From Homo sapiens (Human).
   7973..8026    +  promoter       U6 promoter (fragment): RNA polymerase III promoter for human U6 snRNA
   8068..8656    +  misc_feature   WPRE: woodchuck hepatitis virus posttranscriptional regulatory element
   8707..8726    +  misc_feature   cPPT/CTS (fragment): central polypurine tract and central termination sequence of HIV-1
   8728..8961    +  LTR            3' LTR (ΔU3): self-inactivating 3' long terminal repeat (LTR) from HIV-1
   9039..9160    +  polyA_signal   SV40 poly(A) signal: SV40 polyadenylation signal
   9200..9335    +  rep_origin     SV40 ori: SV40 origin of replication
   9356..9374    -  promoter       T7 promoter: promoter for bacteriophage T7 RNA polymerase
   9382..9537    +  CDS            lacZα (fragment): LacZα fragment of β-galactosidase; lacZ fragment
   9542..9970    +  rep_origin     f1 ori (sequence partly withheld): f1 bacteriophage origin of replication; arrow indicates direction of (+) strand synthesis
  10023..10127   +  promoter       AmpR promoter: bla
  10128..10988   +  CDS            AmpR: β-lactamase; bla; confers resistance to ampicillin, carbenicillin, and related antibiotics
  11159..11747   +  rep_origin     ori: high-copy-number ColE1/pMB1/pBR322/pUC origin of replication
  11930..12022   +  CDS            lacI (fragment): lac repressor; lacI; The lac repressor binds to the lac operator to inhibit transcription in E. coli. This inhibition can be relieved by adding lactose or isopropyl-β-D-thiogalactopyranoside (IPTG).
  12035..12056   +  protein_bind   CAP binding site: CAP binding activates transcription in the presence of cAMP. E. coli catabolite activator protein
  12071..12101   +  promoter       lac promoter: promoter for the E. coli lac operon
  12105..12127   +  protein_bind   lac operator (fragment): The lac repressor binds to the lac operator to inhibit transcription in E. coli. This inhibition can be relieved by adding lactose or isopropyl-β-D-thiogalactopyranoside (IPTG). lac repressor encoded by lacI
  12170..12188   +  promoter       T3 promoter: promoter for bacteriophage T3 RNA polymerase
