[The description below was written by a language model from this plasmid's Addgene catalogue record and pLannotate feature annotations shown in this document.]
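Description:
TFORF2137 is a lentiviral mammalian expression plasmid built on the pLX_TRC317 backbone, carrying the human transcription factor TRPS1 as part of a barcoded collection of transcription factor ORFs. It is propagated in E. coli through a high-copy ColE1/pUC-type origin with ampicillin selection (AmpR under its own bla promoter). An f1 origin and remnants of a lac/lacZα cloning region flanked by T3 and T7 promoters are also present in the bacterial portion. The depositor notes that the plasmid can recombine, as is common for LTR-containing vectors.

The viral cassette has a third-generation, self-inactivating layout. An RSV promoter drives a truncated HIV-1 5' LTR, followed by the Ψ packaging signal with a partial gag sequence, the Rev response element for Rev-dependent nuclear export of the genomic RNA, a cPPT/CTS, and a ΔU3 3' LTR with a downstream SV40 polyadenylation signal. Within the transfer region, an SV40 early promoter/origin segment precedes a puromycin N-acetyltransferase gene for selecting transduced cells. A separate EF-1α promoter drives the TRPS1 ORF, which encodes a GATA-binding transcriptional repressor involved in chondrocyte proliferation and differentiation. A WPRE downstream of the ORF enhances transcript expression. The record states that each construct carries a unique 24-bp barcode, but this is not annotated in the feature table. The short U6 promoter fragment annotated between the ORF and WPRE is likely only a partial sequence match.

The construct is intended for constitutive overexpression of TRPS1 after lentiviral delivery, particularly in pooled screens where barcode sequencing identifies which transcription factor each cell received, as in directed differentiation studies.
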