Addgene plasmid #143570: TFORF2137
Purpose: Lentiviral vector for overexpressing transcription factor ORFs with unique 24-bp barcodes. Barcodes facilitate identification of transcription factors in pooled screens.
Depositing lab: Feng Zhang. Depositing organization: Broad Institute. Publication: A transcription factor atlas of directed differentiation. Joung J, Ma S, Tay T, Geiger-Schuller KR, Kirchgatterer PC, Verdine VK, Guo B, Arias-Garcia MA, Allen WE, Singh A, Kuksenko O, Abudayyeh OO, Gootenberg JS, Fu Z, Macrae RK, Buenrostro JD, Regev A, Zhang F. Cell. 2023 Jan 5;186(1):209-229.e26. doi: 10.1016/j.cell.2022.11.026. PubMed 36608654.
Backbone
  Vector backbone: pLX_TRC317
  Backbone manufacturer: Broad Institute Genetic Perturbation Platform
  Backbone size w/o insert (bp): 8264
  Vector type: Mammalian Expression, Lentiviral
  Selectable markers: Puromycin
Growth in bacteria
  Bacterial resistance: Ampicillin, 100 μg/mL
  Growth temperature: 37°C
  Growth strain: NEB Stable
  Copy number: High Copy
Gene/Insert
  Gene/Insert name: TRPS1
  Species: H. sapiens (human)
  Insert size (bp): 3947
  Entrez Gene: TRPS1 (a.k.a. GC79, LGCR)
  Promoter: EF1a
  Cloning method: Unknown
  Sequencing primers: 5′ GGGTGGAGACTGAAGTTAGGCCAG; 3′ CACATAGCGTAAAAGGAGCAACATAG
Terms and licenses: Academic/Nonprofit Terms; Industry Terms: Not Available to Industry
Depositor comments: XM_011517268,XM_005251049,ENST00000640765,ENST00000220888 . The transcription factor ORF portion of this plasmid was synthesized by Genewiz. Please test multiple small colonies in case of plasmid recombination. To make this collection available in a timely manner, a portion of this collection was not fully sequenced by Addgene. If an Addgene verified full plasmid sequence is not available, please contact us prior to placing an order to request the full sequence.
How to cite: TFORF2137 was a gift from Feng Zhang (Addgene plasmid # 143570 ; http://n2t.net/addgene:143570 ; RRID:Addgene_143570)
