>Addgene plasmid #143570 | TFORF2137 | depositor partial sequence | sequence record 282840 | Insert
ACCGCCACCATGGTCCGGAAAAAGAACCCCCCTCTGAGAAACGTTGCAAGTGAAGGCGAGGGCCAGATCC
TGGAGCCTATAGGTACAGAAAGCAAGGTATCTGGAAAGAACAAAGAATTTTCTGCAGATCAGATGTCAGA
AAATACGGATCAGAGTGATGCTGCAGAACTAAATCATAAGGAGGAACATAGCTTGCATGTTCAAGATCCA
TCTTCTAGCAGTAAGAAGGACTTGAAAAGCGCAGTTCTGAGTGAGAAGGCTGGCTTCAATTATGAAAGCC
CCAGTAAGGGAGGAAACTTTCCCTCCTTTCCGCATGATGAGGTGACAGACAGAAATATGTTGGCTTTCTC
ATCTCCAGCTGCTGGGGGAGTCTGTGAGCCCTTGAAGTCTCCGCAAAGAGCAGAGGCAGATGACCCTCAA
GATATGGCCTGCACCCCCTCAGGGGACTCACTGGAGACAAAGGAAGATCAGAAGATGTCACCAAAGGCTA
CAGAGGAAACAGGGCAAGCACAGAGTGGTCAAGCCAATTGTCAAGGTTTGAGCCCAGTTTCAGTGGCCTC
AAAAAACCCACAAGTGCCTTCAGATGGGGGTGTAAGACTGAATAAATCCAAAACTGACTTACTGGTGAAT
GACAACCCAGACCCGGCACCTCTGTCTCCAGAGCTTCAGGACTTTAAATGCAATATCTGTGGATATGGTT
ACTACGGCAACGACCCCACAGATCTGATTAAGCACTTCCGAAAGTATCACTTAGGACTGCATAACCGCAC
CAGGCAAGATGCTGAGCTGGACAGCAAAATCTTGGCCCTTCATAACATGGTGCAGTTCAGCCATTCCAAA
GACTTCCAGAAGGTCAACCGTTCTGTGTTTTCTGGTGTGCTGCAGGACATCAATTCTTCAAGGCCTGTTT
TACTAAATGGGACCTATGATGTGCAGGTGACTTCAGGTGGAACATTCATTGGCATTGGACGGAAAACACC
AGATTGCCAAGGGAACACCAAGTATTTCCGCTGTAAATTCTGCAATTTCACTTATATGGGCAACTCATCC
ACCGAATTAGAACAACATTTTCTTCAGACTCACCCAAACAAAATAAAAGCTTCTCTCCCCTCCTCTGAGG
TTGCAAAACCTTCAGAGAAAAACTCTAACAAGTCCATCCCTGCACTTCAATCCAGTGATTCTGGAGACTT
GGGAAAATGGCAGGACAAGATAACAGTCAAAGCAGGAGATGACACTCCTGTTGGGTACTCAGTGCCCATA
AAGCCCCTCGATTCCTCTAGACAAAATGGTACAGAGGCCACCAGTTACTACTGGTGTAAATTTTGTAGTT
TCAGCTGTGAGTCATCTAGCTCACTTAAACTGCTAGAACATTATGGCAAGCAGCACGGAGCAGTGCAGTC
AGGCGGCCTTAATCCAGAGTTAAATGATAAGCTTTCCAGGGGCTCTGTCATTAATCAGAATGATCTAGCC
AAAAGTTCAGAAGGAGAGACAATGACCAAGACAGACAAGAGCTCGAGTGGGGCTAAAAAGAAGGACTTCT
CCAGCAAGGGAGCCGAGGATAATATGGTAACGAGCTATAATTGTCAGTTCTGTGACTTCCGATATTCCAA
AAGCCATGGCCCTGATGTAATTGTAGTGGGGCCACTTCTCCGTCATTATCAACAGCTCCATAACATTCAC
AAGTGTACCATTAAACACTGTCCATTCTGTCCCAGAGGACTTTGCAGCCCAGAAAAGCACCTTGGAGAAA
TTACTTATCCGTTTGCTTGTAGAAAAAGTAATTGTTCCCACTGTGCACTCTTGCTTCTGCACTTGTCTCC
TGGGGCGGCTGGAAGCTCGCGAGTCAAACATCAGTGCCATCAGTGTTCATTCACCACCCCTGACGTAGAT
GTACTCCTCTTTCACTATGAAAGTGTGCATGAGTCCCAAGCATCGGATGTCAAACAAGAAGCAAATCACC
TGCAAGGATCGGATGGGCAGCAGTCTGTCAAGGAAAGCAAAGAACACTCATGTACCAAATGTGATTTTAT
TACCCAAGTGGAAGAAGAGATTTCCCGACACTACAGGAGAGCACACAGCTGCTACAAATGCCGTCAGTGC
AGTTTTACAGCTGCCGATACTCAGTCACTACTGGAGCACTTCAACACTGTTCACTGCCAGGAACAGGACA
TCACTACAGCCAACGGCGAAGAGGACGGTCATGCCATATCCACCATCAAAGAGGAGCCCAAAATTGACTT
CAGGGTCTACAATCTGCTAACTCCAGACTCTAAAATGGGAGAGCCAGTTTCTGAGAGTGTGGTGAAGAGA
GAGAAGCTGGAAGAGAAGGACGGGCTCAAAGAGAAAGTTTGGACCGAGAGTTCCAGTGATGACCTTCGCA
ATGTGACTTGGAGAGGGGCAGACATCCTGCGGGGGAGTCCGTCATACACCCAAGCAAGCCTGGGGCTGCT
GACGCCTGTGTCTGGCACCCAAGAGCAGACAAAGACTCTAAGGGATAGTCCCAATGTGGAGGCCGCCCAT
CTGGCGCGACCTATTTATGGCTTGGCTGTGGAAACCAAGGGATTCCTGCAGGGGGCGCCAGCTGGCGGAG
AGAAGTCTGGGGCCCTCCCCCAGCAGTATCCTGCATCGGGAGAAAACAAGTCCAAGGATGAATCCCAGTC
CCTGTTACGGAGGCGTAGAGGCTCCGGTGTTTTTTGTGCCAATTGCCTGACCACAAAGACCTCTCTCTGG
CGAAAGAATGCAAATGGCGGATATGTATGCAACGCGTGTGGCCTCTACCAGAAGCTTCACTCGACTCCCA
GGCCTTTAAACATCATTAAACAAAACAACGGTGAGCAGATTATTAGGAGGAGAACAAGAAAGCGCCTTAA
CCCAGAGGCACTTCAGGCTGAGCAGCTCAACAAACAGCAGAGGGGCAGCAATGAGGAGCAAGTCAATGGA
AGCCCGTTAGAGAGGAGGTCAGAAGATCATCTAACTGAAAGTCACCAGAGAGAAATTCCACTCCCCAGCC
TAAGTAAATACGAAGCCCAGGGTTCATTGACTAAAAGCCATTCTGCTCAGCAGCCAGTCCTGGTCAGCCA
AACTCTGGATATTCACAAAAGGATGCAACCTTTGCACATTCAGATAAAAAGTCCTCAGGAAAGTACTGGA
GATCCAGGAAATAGTTCATCCGTATCTGAAGGGAAAGGAAGTTCTGAGAGAGGCAGTCCTATAGAAAAGT
ACATGAGACCTGCGAAACACCCAAATTATTCACCACCAGGCAGCCCTATTGAAAAGTACCAGTACCCACT
TTTTGGACTTCCCTTTGTACATAATGACTTCCAGAGTGAAGCTGATTGGCTGCGGTTCTGGAGTAAATAT
AAGCTCTCCGTTCCTGGGAATCCGCACTACTTGAGTCACGTGCCTGGCCTACCAAATCCTTGCCAAAACT
ATGTGCCTTATCCCACCTTCAATCTGCCTCCTCATTTTTCAGCTGTTGGATCAGACAATGACATTCCTCT
AGATTTGGCGATCAAGCATTCCAGACCTGGGCCAACTGCAAACGGTGCCTCCAAGGAGAAAACGAAGGCA
CCACCAAATGTAAAAAATGAAGGTCCCTTGAATGTAGTAAAAACAGAGAAAGTTGATAGAAGTACTCAAG
ATGAACTTTCAACAAAATGTGTGCACTGTGGCATTGTCTTTCTGGATGAAGTGATGTATGCTTTGCATAT
GAGTTGCCATGGTGACAGTGGACCTTTCCAGTGCAGCATATGCCAGCATCTTTGCACGGACAAATATGAC
TTCACAACACATATCCAGAGGGGCCTGCATAGGAACAATGCACAAGTGGAAAAAAATGGAAAACCTAAAG
AGTAGTAATGAACTAGTCCGTAACTTGAAAGTATTTCGATTTCTTGGCTTTATATATCTTGTGGAAAGGA
CGAGGGATCTGTGTTGCTGTACAGAGA
