>Addgene plasmid #143570 | TFORF2137 | depositor partial sequence | sequence record 282841 | Barcode
GGGATCTGTGTTGCTGTACAGAGA
